>Addgene plasmid #23134 | pHR'CMVGFP_NLS_hRIF1(1-1308) | depositor full sequence | sequence record 10567 | Author sequence
ACTGGAAGGGCTAATTCACTCCCAACGAAGACAAGATCTGCTTTTTGCTTGTACTGGGTCTCTCTGGTTA
GACCAGATCTGAGCCTGGGAGCTCTCTGGCTAACTAGGGAACCCACTGCTTAAGCCTCAATAAAGCTTGC
CTTGAGTGCTTCAAGTAGTGTGTGCCCGTCTGTTGTGTGACTCTGGTAACTAGAGATCCCTCAGACCCTT
TTAGTCAGTGTGGAAAATCTCTAGCAGCATCTAGAATTAATTCCGTGTATTCTATAGTGTCACCTAAATC
GTATGTGTATGATACATAAGGTTATGTATTAATTGTAGCCGCGTTCTAACGACAATATGTACAAGCCTAA
TTGTGTAGCATCTGGCTTACTGAAGCAGACCCTATCATCTCTCTCGTAAACTGCCGTCAGAGTCGGTTTG
GTTGGACGAACCTTCTGAGTTTCTGGTAACGCCGTCCCGCACCCGGAAATGGTCAGCGAACCAATCAGCA
GGGTCATCGCTAGCCAGATCCTCTACGCCGGACGCATCGTGGCCGGCATCACCGGCGCCACAGGTGCGGT
TGCTGGCGCCTATATCGCCGACATCACCGATGGGGAAGATCGGGCTCGCCACTTCGGGCTCATGAGCGCT
TGTTTCGGCGTGGGTATGGTGGCAGGCCCCGTGGCCGGGGGACTGTTGGGCGCCATCTCCTTGCATGCAC
CATTCCTTGCGGCGGCGGTGCTCAACGGCCTCAACCTACTACTGGGCTGCTTCCTAATGCAGGAGTCGCA
TAAGGGAGAGCGTCGAATGGTGCACTCTCAGTACAATCTGCTCTGATGCCGCATAGTTAAGCCAGCCCCG
ACACCCGCCAACACCCGCTGACGCGCCCTGACGGGCTTGTCTGCTCCCGGCATCCGCTTACAGACAAGCT
GTGACCGTCTCCGGGAGCTGCATGTGTCAGAGGTTTTCACCGTCATCACCGAAACGCGCGAGACGAAAGG
GCCTCGTGATACGCCTATTTTTATAGGTTAATGTCATGATAATAATGGTTTCTTAGACGTCAGGTGGCAC
TTTTCGGGGAAATGTGCGCGGAACCCCTATTTGTTTATTTTTCTAAATACATTCAAATATGTATCCGCTC
ATGAGACAATAACCCTGATAAATGCTTCAATAATATTGAAAAAGGAAGAGTATGAGTATTCAACATTTCC
GTGTCGCCCTTATTCCCTTTTTTGCGGCATTTTGCCTTCCTGTTTTTGCTCACCCAGAAACGCTGGTGAA
AGTAAAAGATGCTGAAGATCAGTTGGGTGCACGAGTGGGTTACATCGAACTGGATCTCAACAGCGGTAAG
ATCCTTGAGAGTTTTCGCCCCGAAGAACGTTTTCCAATGATGAGCACTTTTAAAGTTCTGCTATGTGGCG
CGGTATTATCCCGTATTGACGCCGGGCAAGAGCAACTCGGTCGCCGCATACACTATTCTCAGAATGACTT
GGTTGAGTACTCACCAGTCACAGAAAAGCATCTTACGGATGGCATGACAGTAAGAGAATTATGCAGTGCT
GCCATAACCATGAGTGATAACACTGCGGCCAACTTACTTCTGACAACGATCGGAGGACCGAAGGAGCTAA
CCGCTTTTTTGCACAACATGGGGGATCATGTAACTCGCCTTGATCGTTGGGAACCGGAGCTGAATGAAGC
CATACCAAACGACGAGCGTGACACCACGATGCCTGTAGCAATGGCAACAACGTTGCGCAAACTATTAACT
GGCGAACTACTTACTCTAGCTTCCCGGCAACAATTAATAGACTGGATGGAGGCGGATAAAGTTGCAGGAC
CACTTCTGCGCTCGGCCCTTCCGGCTGGCTGGTTTATTGCTGATAAATCTGGAGCCGGTGAGCGTGGGTC
TCGCGGTATCATTGCAGCACTGGGGCCAGATGGTAAGCCCTCCCGTATCGTAGTTATCTACACGACGGGG
AGTCAGGCAACTATGGATGAACGAAATAGACAGATCGCTGAGATAGGTGCCTCACTGATTAAGCATTGGT
AACTGTCAGACCAAGTTTACTCATATATACTTTAGATTGATTTAAAACTTCATTTTTAATTTAAAAGGAT
CTAGGTGAAGATCCTTTTTGATAATCTCATGACCAAAATCCCTTAACGTGAGTTTTCGTTCCACTGAGCG
TCAGACCCCGTAGAAAAGATCAAAGGATCTTCTTGAGATCCTTTTTTTCTGCGCGTAATCTGCTGCTTGC
AAACAAAAAAACCACCGCTACCAGCGGTGGTTTGTTTGCCGGATCAAGAGCTACCAACTCTTTTTCCGAA
GGTAACTGGCTTCAGCAGAGCGCAGATACCAAATACTGTCCTTCTAGTGTAGCCGTAGTTAGGCCACCAC
TTCAAGAACTCTGTAGCACCGCCTACATACCTCGCTCTGCTAATCCTGTTACCAGTGGCTGCTGCCAGTG
GCGATAAGTCGTGTCTTACCGGGTTGGACTCAAGACGATAGTTACCGGATAAGGCGCAGCGGTCGGGCTG
AACGGGGGGTTCGTGCACACAGCCCAGCTTGGAGCGAACGACCTACACCGAACTGAGATACCTACAGCGT
GAGCATTGAGAAAGCGCCACGCTTCCCGAAGGGAGAAAGGCGGACAGGTATCCGGTAAGCGGCAGGGTCG
GAACAGGAGAGCGCACGAGGGAGCTTCCAGGGGGAAACGCCTGGTATCTTTATAGTCCTGTCGGGTTTCG
CCACCTCTGACTTGAGCGTCGATTTTTGTGATGCTCGTCAGGGGGGCGGAGCCTATGGAAAAACGCCAGC
AACGCGGCCTTTTTACGGTTCCTGGCCTTTTGCTGGCCTTTTGCTCACATGTTCTTTCCTGCGTTATCCC
CTGATTCTGTGGATAACCGTATTACCGCCTTTGAGTGAGCTGATACCGCTCGCCGCAGCCGAACGACCGA
GCGCAGCGAGTCAGTGAGCGAGGAAGCGGAAGAGCGCCCAATACGCAAACCGCCTCTCCCCGCGCGTTGG
CCGATTCATTAATGCAGCTGTGGAATGTGTGTCAGTTAGGGTGTGGAAAGTCCCCAGGCTCCCCAGCAGG
CAGAAGTATGCAAAGCATGCATCTCAATTAGTCAGCAACCAGGTGTGGAAAGTCCCCAGGCTCCCCAGCA
GGCAGAAGTATGCAAAGCATGCATCTCAATTAGTCAGCAACCATAGTCCCGCCCCTAACTCCGCCCATCC
CGCCCCTAACTCCGCCCAGTTCCGCCCATTCTCCGCCCCATGGCTGACTAATTTTTTTTATTTATGCAGA
GGCCGAGGCCGCCTCGGCCTCTGAGCTATTCCAGAAGTAGTGAGGAGGCTTTTTTGGAGGCCTAGGCTTT
TGCAAAAAGCTTGGACACAAGACAGGCTTGCGAGATATGTTTGAGAATACCACTTTATCCCGCGTCAGGG
AGAGGCAGTGCGTAAAAAGACGCGGACTCATGTGAAATACTGGTTTTTAGTGCGCCAGATCTCTATAATC
TCGCGCAACCTATTTTCCCCTCGAACACTTTTTAAGCCGTAGATAAACAGGCTGGGACACTTCACATGAG
CGAAAAATACATCGTCACCTGGGACATGTTGCAGATCCATGCACGTAAACTCGCAAGCCGACTGATGCCT
TCTGAACAATGGAAAGGCATTATTGCCGTAAGCCGTGGCGGTCTGTACCGGGTGCGTTACTGGCGCGTGA
ACTGGGTATTCGTCATGTCGATACCGTTTGTATTTCCAGCTACGATCACGACAACCAGCGCGAGCTTAAA
GTGCTGAAACGCGCAGAAGGCGATGGCGAAGGCTTCATCGTTATTGATGACCTGGTGGATACCGGTGGTA
CTGCGGTTGCGATTCGTGAAATGTATCCAAAAGCGCACTTTGTCACCATCTTCGCAAAACCGGCTGGTCG
TCCGCTGGTTGATGACTATGTTGTTGATATCCCGCAAGATACCTGGATTGAACAGCCGTGGGATATGGGC
GTCGTATTCGTCCCGCCAATCTCCGGTCGCTAATCTTTTCAACGCCTGGCACTGCCGGGCGTTGTTCTTT
TTAACTTCAGGCGGGTTACAATAGTTTCCAGTAAGTATTCTGGAGGCTGCATCCATGACACAGGCAAACC
TGAGCGAAACCCTGTTCAAACCCCGCTTTAAACATCCTGAAACCTCGACGCTAGTCCGCCGCTTTAATCA
CGGCGCACAACCGCCTGTGCAGTCGGCCCTTGATGGTAAAACCATCCCTCACTGGTATCGCATGATTAAC
CGTCTGATGTGGATCTGGCGCGGCATTGACCCACGCGAAATCCTCGACGTCCAGGCACGTATTGTGATGA
GCGATGCCGAACGTACCGACGATGATTTATACGATACGGTGATTGGCTACCGTGGCGGCAACTGGATTTA
TGAGTGGGCCCCGGATCTTTGTGAAGGAACCTTACTTCTGTGGTGTGACATAATTGGACAAACTACCTAC
AGAGATTTAAAGCTCTAAGGTAAATATAAAATTTTTAAGTGTATAATGTGTTAAACTACTGATTCTAATT
GTTTGTGTATTTTAGATTCCAACCTATGGAACTGATGAATGGGAGCAGTGGTGGAATGCCTTTAATGAGG
AAAACCTGTTTTGCTCAGAAGAAATGCCATCTAGTGATGATGAGGCTACTGCTGACTCTCAACATTCTAC
TCCTCCAAAAAAGAAGAGAAAGGTAGAAGACCCCAAGGACTTTCCTTCAGAATTGCTAAGTTTTTTGAGT
CATGCTGTGTTTAGTAATAGAACTCTTGCTTGCTTTGCTATTTACACCACAAAGGAAAAAGCTGCACTGC
TATACAAGAAAATTATGGAAAAATATTCTGTAACCTTTATAAGTAGGCATAACAGTTATAATCATAACAT
ACTGTTTTTTCTTACTCCACACAGGCATAGAGTGTCTGCTATTAATAACTATGCTCAAAAATTGTGTACC
TTTAGCTTTTTAATTTGTAAAGGGGTTAATAAGGAATATTTGATGTATAGTGCCTTGACTAGAGATCATA
ATCAGCCATACCACATTTGTAGAGGTTTTACTTGCTTTAAAAAACCTCCCACACCTCCCCCTGAACCTGA
AACATAAAATGAATGCAATTGTTGTTGTTAACTTGTTTATTGCAGCTTATAATGGTTACAAATAAAGCAA
TAGCATCACAAATTTCACAAATAAAGCATTTTTTTCACTGCATTCTAGTTGTGGTTTGTCCAAACTCATC
AATGTATCTTATCATGTCTGGATCAACTGGATAACTCAAGCTAACCAAAATCATCCCAAACTTCCCACCC
CATACCCTATTACCACTGCCAATTACCTAGTGGTTTCATTTACTCTAAACCTGTGATTCCTCTGAATTAT
TTTCATTTTAAAGAAATTGTATTTGTTAAATATGTACTACAAACTTAGTAGTTGGAAGGGCTAATTCACT
CCCAAAGAAGACAAGATATCCTTGATCTGTGGATCTACCACACACAAGGCTACTTCCCTGATTAGCAGAA
CTACACACCAGGGCCAGGGGTCAGATATCCACTGACCTTTGGATGGTGCTACAAGCTAGTACCAGTTGAG
CCAGATAAGGTAGAAGAGGCCAATAAAGGAGAGAACACCAGCTTGTTACACCCTGTGAGCCTGCATGGGA
TGGATGACCCGGAGAGAGAAGTGTTAGAGTGGAGGTTTGACAGCCGCCTAGCATTTCATCACGTGGCCCG
AGAGCTGCATCCGGAGTACTTCAAGAACTGCTGATATCGAGCTTGCTACAAGGGACTTTCCGCTGGGGAC
TTTCCAGGGAGGCGTGGCCTGGGCGGGACTGGGGAGTGGCGAGCCCTCAGATCCTGCATATAAGCAGCTG
CTTTTTGCCTGTACTGGGTCTCTCTGGTTAGACCAGATCTGAGCCTGGGAGCTCTCTGGCTAACTAGGGA
ACCCACTGCTTAAGCCTCAATAAAGCTTGCCTTGAGTGCTTCAAGTAGTGTGTGCCCGTCTGTTGTGTGA
CTCTGGTAACTAGAGATCCCTCAGACCCTTTTAGTCAGTGTGGAAAATCTCTAGCAGTGGCGCCCGAACA
GGGACTTGAAAGCGAAAGGGAAACCAGAGGAGCTCTCTCGACGCAGGACTCGGCTTGCTGAAGCGCGCAC
GGCAAGAGGCGAGGGGCGGCGACTGGTGAGTACGCCAAAAATTTTGACTAGCGGAGGCTAGAAGGAGAGA
GATGGGTGCGAGAGCGTCAGTATTAAGCGGGGGAGAATTAGATCGCGATGGGAAAAAATTCGGTTAAGGC
CAGGGGGAAAGAAAAAATATAAATTAAAACATATAGTATGGGCAAGCAGGGAGCTAGAACGATTCGCAGT
TAATCCTGGCCTGTTAGAAACATCAGAAGGCTGTAGACAAATACTGGGACAGCTACAACCATCCCTTCAG
ACAGGATCAGAAGAACTTAGATCATTATATAATACAGTAGCAACCCTCTATTGTGTGCATCAAAGGATAG
AGATAAAAGACACCAAGGAAGCTTTAGACAAGATAGAGGAAGAGCAAAACAAAAGTAAGACCACCGCACA
GCAAGCGGCCGCTGATCTTCAGACCTGGAGGAGGAGATATGAGGGACAATTGGAGAAGTGAATTATATAA
ATATAAAGTAGTAAAAATTGAACCATTAGGAGTAGCACCCACCAAGGCAAAGAGAAGAGTGGTGCAGAGA
GAAAAAAGAGCAGTGGGAATAGGAGCTTTGTTCCTTGGGTTCTTGGGAGCAGCAGGAAGCACTATGGGCG
CAGCGTCAATGACGCTGACGGTACAGGCCAGACAATTATTGTCTGGTATAGTGCAGCAGCAGAACAATTT
GCTGAGGGCTATTGAGGCGCAACAGCATCTGTTGCAACTCACAGTCTGGGGCATCAAGCAGCTCCAGGCA
AGAATCCTGGCTGTGGAAAGATACCTAAAGGATCAACAGCTCCTGGGGATTTGGGGTTGCTCTGGAAAAC
TCATTTGCACCACTGCTGTGCCTTGGAATGCTAGTTGGAGTAATAAATCTCTGGAACAGATTTGGAATCA
CACGACCTGGATGGAGTGGGACAGAGAAATTAACAATTACACAAGCTTAATACACTCCTTAATTGAAGAA
TCGCAAAACCAGCAAGAAAAGAATGAACAAGAATTATTGGAATTAGATAAATGGGCAAGTTTGTGGAATT
GGTTTAACATAACAAATTGGCTGTGGTATATAAAATTATTCATAATGATAGTAGGAGGCTTGGTAGGTTT
AAGAATAGTTTTTGCTGTACTTTCTATAGTGAATAGAGTTAGGCAGGGATATTCACCATTATCGTTTCAG
ACCCACCTCCCAACCCCGAGGGGACCCGACAGGCCCGAAGGAATAGAAGAAGAAGGTGGAGAGAGAGACA
GAGACAGATCCATTCGATTAGTGAACGGATCTCGACGGTATCGATAAGCTTGGGAGTTCCGCGTTACATA
ACTTACGGTAAATGGCCCGCCTGGCTGACCGCCCAACGACCCCCGCCCATTGACGTCAATAATGACGTAT
GTTCCCATAGTAACGCCAATAGGGACTTTCCATTGACGTCAATGGGTGGAGTATTTACGGTAAACTGCCC
ACTTGGCAGTACATCAAGTGTATCATATGCCAAGTACGCCCCCTATTGACGTCAATGACGGTAAATGGCC
CGCCTGGCATTATGCCCAGTACATGACCTTACGGGACTTTCCTACTTGGCAGTACATCTACGTATTAGTC
ATCGCTATTACCATGGTGATGCGGTTTTGGCAGTACACCAATGGGCGTGGATAGCGGTTTGACTCACGGG
GATTTCCAAGTCTCCACCCCATTGACGTCAATGGGAGTTTGTTTTGGCACCAAAATCAACGGGACTTTCC
AAAATGTCGTAACAACTCCGCCCCATTGACGCAAATGGGCGGTAGGCGTGTACGGTGGGAGGTCTATATA
AGCAGAGCTCGTTTAGTGAACCGTCAGATCGCCTGGAGACGCCATCCACGCTGTTTTGACCTCCATAGAA
GACACCGACTCTAGCTAGAGGATCCGTCGCCACCATGGTGAGCAAGGGCGAGGAGCTGTTCACCGGGGTG
GTGCCCATCCTGGTCGAGCTGGACGGCGACGTAAACGGCCACAAGTTCAGCGTGTCCGGCGAGGGCGAGG
GCGATGCCACCTACGGCAAGCTGACCCTGAAGTTCATCTGCACCACCGGCAAGCTGCCCGTGCCCTGGCC
CACCCTCGTGACCACCCTGACCTACGGCGTGCAGTGCTTCAGCCGCTACCCCGACCACATGAAGCAGCAC
GACTTCTTCAAGTCCGCCATGCCCGAAGGCTACGTCCAGGAGCGCACCATCTTCTTCAAGGACGACGGCA
ACTACAAGACCCGCGCCGAGGTGAAGTTCGAGGGCGACACCCTGGTGAACCGCATCGAGCTGAAGGGCAT
CGACTTCAAGGAGGACGGCAACATCCTGGGGCACAAGCTGGAGTACAACTACAACAGCCACAACGTCTAT
ATCATGGCCGACAAGCAGAAGAACGGCATCAAGGTGAACTTCAAGATCCGCCACAACATCGAGGACGGCA
GCGTGCAGCTCGCCGACCACTACCAGCAGAACACCCCCATCGGCGACGGCCCCGTGCTGCTGCCCGACAA
CCACTACCTGAGCACCCAGTCCGCCCTGAGCAAAGACCCCAACGAGAAGCGCGATCACATGGTCCTGCTG
GAGTTCGTGACCGCCGCCGGGATCACTCTCGGCATGGACGAGCTGTACAAGTCCGGCCGGACTCAGATCC
CACCCAAGAAGAAGCGCAAGGTGGGCAGCCAGATCCCAATGACGGCCAGGGGTCAGAGCCCCCTCGCGCC
GCTGTTGGAGACTTTGGAAGACCCTTCTGCCTCCCATGGAGGGCAGACTGACGCTTACCTGACTCTGACC
AGTCGTATGACTGGAGAAGAAGGAAAAGAAGTAATTACAGAAATTGAGAAAAAACTTCCTCGGCTGTACA
AAGTTTTAAAGACTCACATTTCCAGTCAAAACTCGGAGCTGAGTAGTGCTGCTCTACAAGCCCTGGGGTT
TTGCTTATATAATCCCAAAATTACCTCAGAATTATCAGAGGCAAATGCTCTAGAATTGCTTTCAAAATTG
AATGATACCATTAAGAATTCAGACAAAAATGTACGTACTAGAGCACTTTGGGTGATATCTAAGCAGACAT
TTCCCTCTGAAGTGGTTGGCAAAATGGTATCCAGTATAATTGATTCATTAGAAATACTGTTTAACAAAGG
AGAGACGCATTCTGCTGTTGTTGATTTTGAAGCATTAAATGTTATCGTAAGGCTAATTGAACAAGCCCCA
ATTCAAATGGGAGAAGAGGCAGTGAGGTGGGCAAAACTGGTCATACCTTTAGTGGTTCATTCAGCACAAA
AGGTACATTTGCGGGGAGCAACTGCTCTGGAGATGGGAATGCCATTATTGCTTCAGAAACAGCAAGAAAT
AGCATCTATTACGGAGCAGCTTATGACTACTAAATTAATCTCAGAACTTCAGAAGCTATTTATGAGTAAA
AATGAGACTTACGTGTTAAAATTATGGCCTTTGTTTGTCAAACTACTTGGAAGGACCTTGCATCGAAGTG
GGAGTTTCATCAATTCTCTCTTGCAACTAGAAGAACTTGGATTTCGTAGTGGAGCACCCATGATTAAAAA
GATAGCTTTTATTGCTTGGAAGAGTTTAATAGATAATTTTGCTTTAAATCCAGATATACTATGTAGTGCA
AAAAGACTCAAGTTGTTAATGCAGCCTTTGAGTTCCATCCATGTGAGAACAGAAACTCTAGCATTAACAA
AACTAGAAGTCTGGTGGTATTTACTGATGAGACTTGGACCTCATCTTCCTGCTAATTTTGAACAGGTTTG
TGTGCCTCTGATTCAAAGTACAATAAGCATTGATTCTAATGCCTCACCTCAGGGCAATTCGTGTCATGTA
GCTACATCTCCAGGTTTAAATCCTATGACTCCTGTACACAAAGGTGCTTCCTCCCCGTACGGAGCCCCGG
GAACTCCCCGAATGAACCTGAGTTCGAATTTAGGTGGAATGGCCACAATCCCATCCATTCAACTTTTGGG
ACTTGAAATGTTGCTTCATTTCTTGTTGGGTCCAGAAGCCTTGAGTTTTGCTAAGCAAAATAAACTTGTG
CTGAGCTTAGAGCCATTGGAACATCCGTTAATCAGCAGCCCTTCCTTTTTTTCCAAACATGCAAATACAC
TTATCACTGCTGTTCATGATAGCTTTGTTGCAGTTGGAAAAGATGCCCCCGATGTGGTTGTCAGTGCTAT
CTGGAAGGAGCTAATTAGCTTGGTGAAGTCAGTTACTGAATCAGGTAACAAAAAAGAGAAACCAGGTTCT
GAAGTTTTGACTCTCTTATTAAAGTCTTTGGAAAGCATAGTAAAGTCTGAAGTATTTCCTGTATCAAAAA
CGCTGGTCCTCATGGAAATTACAATTAAAGGACTTCCTCAGAAAGTATTAGGTTCACCAGCATATCAGGT
TGCTAATATGGATATTCTTAATGGAACTCCAGCTTTGTTCTTAATTCAATTAATTTTCAACAATTTCTTG
GAATGTGGTGTATCAGATGAAAGGTTCTTTCTCAGTTTGGAATCACTTGTAGGCTGTGTTCTTTCTGGTC
CAACTTCACCACTAGCTTTCAGTGACTCAGTTTTAAATGTTATTAATCAAAATGCAAAGCAGTTGGAAAA
TAAGGAGCATCTCTGGAAAATGTGGAGTGTTATAGTCACCCCATTAACTGAATTGATTAATCAGACCAAT
GAAGTAAATCAAGGTGATGCCTTAGAACATAATTTTAGTGCCATCTATGGTGCATTGACTTTACCAGTAA
ACCACATTTTTTCAGAACAGAGATTTCCAGTGGCCACCATGAAGACTTTGCTTAGAACTTGGTCAGAATT
ATATAGAGCATTTGCTCGTTGTGCTGCTTTGGTGGCAACAGCAGAAGAGAACTTGTGCTGTGAGGAACTT
TCTTCCAAGATAATGTCCAGTTTGGAAGATGAAGGCTTTTCTAATTTGTTGTTCGTGGATAGAATTATTT
ATATTATTACTGTAATGGTTGATTGCATTGACTTCTCACCATATAATATTAAATATCAGCCCAAAGTTAA
ATCACCACAGAGACCTTCAGATTGGTCCAAAAAGAAGAATGAGCCCCTAGGGAAATTGACTTCTTTATTT
AAACTTATTGTGAAAGTGATCTATTCTTTCCACACACTGAGCTTCAAGGAAGCACATTCTGATACCCTCT
TCACTATTGGCAACTCAATCACCAGCATTATTTCCAGTGTACTTGGGCATATTTCTTTGCCTTCTATGAT
CCGAAAAATATTTGCAACTTTAACAAGACCTCTGGCATTATTTTATGAAAACTCAAAGCTTGATGAAGTT
CCTAAAGTATATAGTTGTCTGAACAACAAGTTAGAAAAGCTACTGGGAGAAATTATTGCTTGTCTGCAAT
TCAGCTACACCGGAACTTATGATAGTGAACTTCTTGAACAACTCTCCCCACTATTATGCATAATATTTCT
GCACAAGAATAAACAGATTCGAAAACAGAGTGCTCAGTTCTGGAATGCCACTTTTGCCAAAGTGATGATG
TTGGTTTATCCTGAAGAGTTAAAACCAGTACTAACACAAGCCAAACAAAAATTTCTGCTCCTGTTGCCTG
GTTTGGAAACTGTTGAAATGATGGAGGAATCCAGTGGACCATATTCTGATGGAACAGAAAATTCACAACT
AAATGTGAAGATAAGTGGCATGGAGAGAAAATCAAATGGAAAAAGAGATTCATTTTTGGCACAAACAAAG
AATAAAAAAGAAAATATGAAACCAGCAGCCAAACTGAAACTTGAATCTTCGTCTTTAAAAGTAAAGGGTG
AAATTCTTTTGGAAGAGGAAAAGTCTACTGACTTTGTGTTTATACCTCCAGAAGGAAAAGATGCAAAGGA
AAGAATATTAACTGATCATCAAAAAGAAGTTCTCAAAACAAAGCGGTGTGATATTCCTGCCATGTATAAT
AATCTGGATGTTTCCCAAGATACCTTATTTACTCAGTATAGTCAGGAAGAGCCTATGGAAATTCCTACTT
TAACCAGAAAACCAAAGGAGGATTCTAAGATGATGATTACGGAGGAGCAAATGGACAGTGACATTGTCAT
TCCTCAAGATGTCACGGAAGACTGTGGTATGGCTGAACATCTTGAAAAGTCCTCCCTTTCGAATAATGAG
TGTGGTTCTCTTGACAAAACCAGTCCAGAAATGTCAAACAGTAATAATGATGAAAGAAAAAAAGCTTTAA
TTTCATCAAGGAAAACATCAACTGAATGTGCATCTAGTACAGAAAATTCTTTCGTTGTCAGCAGTAGTTC
AGTTTCTAATACCACTGTTGCTGGAACTCCCCCATACCCTACAAGTCGGAGGCAAACCTTTATTACTTTG
GAGAAGTTTGATGGTTCAGAAAATAGACCTTTTAGTCCATCCCCCTTGAATAATATTTCATCAACTGTTA
CAGTGAAAAATAACCAGGAAACCATGATTAAAACAGATTTTCTACCAAAAGCAAAGCAAAGAGAAGGGAC
TTTTTCAAAATCTGATTCTGAAAAAATAGTGAATGGAACTAAGAGATCAAGCCGGAGAGCTGGTAAAGCT
GAACAAACAGGGAATAAAAGGTCTAAGCCCTTAATGAGATCTGAGCCGGAGAAAAATTAGCTCGAGCTCA
AGCTTCGAATTCGATAATCAACCTCTGGATTACAAAATTTGTGAAAGATTGACTGGTATTCTTAACTATG
TTGCTCCTTTTACGCTATGTGGATACGCTGCTTTAATGCCTTTGTATCATGCTATTGCTTCCCGTATGGC
TTTCATTTTCTCCTCCTTGTATAAATCCTGGTTGCTGTCTCTTTATGAGGAGTTGTGGCCCGTTGTCAGG
CAACGTGGCGTGGTGTGCACTGTGTTTGCTGACGCAACCCCCACTGGTTGGGGCATTGCCACCACCTGTC
AGCTCCTTTCCGGGACTTTCGCTTTCCCCCTCCCTATTGCCACGGCGGAACTCATCGCCGCCTGCCTTGC
CCGCTGCTGGACAGGGGCTCGGCTGTTGGGCACTGACAATTCCGTGGTGTTGTCGGGGAAGCTGACGTCC
TTTCCATGGCTGCTCGCCTGTGTTGCCACCTGGATTCTGCGCGGGACGTCCTTCTGCTACGTCCCTTCGG
CCCTCAATCCAGCGGACCTTCCTTCCCGCGGCCTGCTGCCGGCTCTGCGGCCTCTTCCGCGTCTTCGCCT
TCGCCCTCAGACGAGTCGGATCTCCCTTTGGGCCGCCTCCCCGCATCGGGAATTCGAGCTCGGTACCTTT
AAGACCAATGACTTACAAGGCAGC
Features (pLannotate 1.2.2; 33 found; start..end, strand, type, name):
      3..236     +  LTR            3' LTR (ΔU3): self-inactivating 3' long terminal repeat (LTR) from HIV-1
    261..279     -  promoter       SP6 promoter: promoter for bacteriophage SP6 RNA polymerase
    507..786     +  CDS            TcR (fragment): tetracycline efflux protein; tet; confers resistance to tetracycline
    787..835     -  misc_feature   bom (fragment): basis of mobility region from pBR322
    937..972     -  CDS            rop (fragment): Rop protein, which maintains plasmids at low copy number; rop
   1067..1171    +  promoter       AmpR promoter: bla
   1172..2032    +  CDS            AmpR: β-lactamase; bla; confers resistance to ampicillin, carbenicillin, and related antibiotics
   2203..2791    +  rep_origin     ori: high-copy-number ColE1/pMB1/pBR322/pUC origin of replication
   2974..3030    +  CDS            lacI (fragment): lac repressor; lacI; The lac repressor binds to the lac operator to inhibit transcription in E. coli. This inhibition can be relieved by adding lactose or isopropyl-β-D-thiogalactopyranoside (IPTG).
   3037..3366    +  promoter       SV40 promoter: SV40 enhancer and early promoter
   3566..3685    +  CDS            gpt (fragment): XGPT_ECOLI - Also known as gpp, gxu. Experimental evidence at protein level: Swiss-Prot protein existence level 1. Purine salvage pathway enzyme that catalyzes the transfer of the ribosyl-5-phosphate group from 5-phospho-alpha-D-ribose 1- diphosphate (PRPP) to the N9 position of the 6-oxopurines guanine and xanthine to form the corresponding ribonucleotides GMP (guanosine 5'- monophosphate) and XMP (xanthosine 5'-monophosphate), with the release of PPi. To a lesser extent, also acts on hypoxanthine (PubMed:9100006, PubMed:3886014). Does not ribophosphorylate adenine (PubMed:3886014). From Esch
   3685..4020    +  CDS            gpt (fragment): XGPT_ECOLI - Also known as gpp, gxu. Experimental evidence at protein level: Swiss-Prot protein existence level 1. Purine salvage pathway enzyme that catalyzes the transfer of the ribosyl-5-phosphate group from 5-phospho-alpha-D-ribose 1- diphosphate (PRPP) to the N9 position of the 6-oxopurines guanine and xanthine to form the corresponding ribonucleotides GMP (guanosine 5'- monophosphate) and XMP (xanthosine 5'-monophosphate), with the release of PPi. To a lesser extent, also acts on hypoxanthine (PubMed:9100006, PubMed:3886014). Does not ribophosphorylate adenine (PubMed:3886014). From Esch
   4115..4420    +  CDS            frsA (fragment): FRSA_ECOLI - Also known as yafA. Experimental evidence at protein level: Swiss-Prot protein existence level 1. Catalyzes the hydrolysis of esters (PubMed:15808744). Displays esterase activity toward pNP-butyrate (PubMed:15808744). May stimulate mixed-acid fermentation by acting as a fermentation/respiration switch that down-regulates respiration and up- regulates fermentation rates (PubMed:15169777). From Escherichia coli (strain K12).
   4424..4498    +  CDS            small t antigen (fragment): SV40 (simian virus 40) small t antigen
   4500..4565    +  intron         small t intron: SV40 (simian virus 40) small t antigen intron
   4695..4715    +  CDS            SV40 NLS: nuclear localization signal of SV40 (simian virus 40) large T antigen
   5034..5117    +  CDS            large T antigen (fragment): large T antigen from SV40 (simian virus 40)
   5140..5274    +  polyA_signal   SV40 poly(A) signal: SV40 polyadenylation signal
   5442..5771    +  CDS            nef (fragment): NEF_HV1BR - Experimental evidence at protein level: Swiss-Prot protein existence level 1. Extracellular Nef protein targets CD4(+) T-lymphocytes for apoptosis by interacting with CXCR4 surface receptors (PubMed:14990729). From Human immunodeficiency virus type 1 group M subtype B (isolate BRU/LAI) (HIV-1).
   5819..6076    +  LTR            5' LTR (truncated): truncated 5' long terminal repeat (LTR) from HIV-1
   6123..6248    +  misc_feature   HIV-1 Ψ: packaging signal of human immunodeficiency virus type 1
   6232..6595    +  CDS            HIV-1 gag (fragment): gag protein from human immunodeficiency virus 1; gag
   6741..6974    +  misc_feature   RRE: The Rev response element (RRE) of HIV-1 allows for Rev-dependent mRNA export from the nucleus to the cytoplasm.
   7351..7451    +  CDS            Rev (fragment): human immunodeficiency virus 1 (HIV-1) Rev protein; rev; enhances nuclear export of unspliced and incompletely spliced viral mRNAs
   7452..7472    -  misc_feature   MCS (fragment): pBluescript multiple cloning site
   7482..7785    +  enhancer       CMV enhancer: human cytomegalovirus immediate early enhancer
   7858..7875    -  promoter       CMV promoter (fragment): human cytomegalovirus (CMV) immediate early promoter
   7938..7989    +  promoter       CMVd2 promoter: truncated human cytomegalovirus (CMV) immediate early promoter that yields moderately reduced expression relative to the full-length promoter
   8085..8801    +  CDS            EGFP: EGFP is a basic (constitutively fluorescent) green fluorescent protein published in 1996, derived from Aequorea victoria. It is reported to be a rapidly-maturing weak dimer with moderate acid sensitivity.
   8859..12797   +  CDS            RIF1 (fragment): RIF1_HUMAN - Experimental evidence at protein level: Swiss-Prot protein existence level 1. Key regulator of TP53BP1 that plays a key role in the repair of double-strand DNA breaks (DSBs) in response to DNA damage: acts by promoting non-homologous end joining (NHEJ)-mediated repair of DSBs (PubMed:15342490, PubMed:28241136). In response to DNA damage, interacts with ATM-phosphorylated TP53BP1 (PubMed:23333306, PubMed:28241136). Interaction with TP53BP1 leads to dissociate the interaction between NUDT16L1/TIRR and TP53BP1, thereby unmasking the tandem Tudor-like domain of TP53BP1 and allowing re
  12801..12822   +  misc_feature   MCS (fragment): multiple cloning site
  12826..13414   +  misc_feature   WPRE: woodchuck hepatitis virus posttranscriptional regulatory element
  13420..13437   +  misc_feature   MCS (fragment): pUC18/19 multiple cloning site
