[The description below was written by a language model from this plasmid's Addgene catalogue record and pLannotate feature annotations shown in this document.]
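Description:
pHR'CMVGFP_NLS_hRIF1(1-1308) is an HIV-1-based lentiviral transfer plasmid for mammalian expression, built on the self-inactivating pHR'CMV_WSIN18 backbone. It is propagated in E. coli through a high-copy ColE1/pUC-type origin with ampicillin selection (AmpR under its own bla promoter). The plasmid portion also carries remnants of earlier vector ancestry, including fragments of TcR, rop and bom. There is also an SV40 promoter-driven gpt region followed by SV40 small t intron and polyadenylation sequences. The record assigns no function to these elements in this construct. The depositor notes that the backbone sequence is only approximate, so annotation outside the insert should be treated with caution.

The viral cassette runs from a truncated 5' LTR through the Ψ packaging signal, a partial gag segment and the Rev response element, which together allow packaging and Rev-dependent nuclear export of the genomic RNA when helper functions are supplied in trans. Downstream, CMV enhancer/promoter sequences drive a single fusion reading frame consisting of EGFP at the N terminus joined to a fragment of human RIF1. The construct name indicates a nuclear localization signal between GFP and RIF1, covering residues 1-1308, although the feature table does not annotate an NLS at that position. The insert was cloned between BamHI and XhoI sites. A WPRE follows the coding region to enhance transcript accumulation. The ΔU3 3' LTR makes the integrated provirus transcriptionally self-inactivating, so expression depends on the internal CMV promoter.

As a RIF1 deletion construct, it is suited to stable or transient expression of a fluorescent, nuclear-targeted N-terminal portion of RIF1. This would allow mapping of which regions of the protein govern its localization, in keeping with the associated work on RIF1 at aberrant telomeres and anaphase midzone microtubules.
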