Addgene plasmid #23134: pHR'CMVGFP_NLS_hRIF1(1-1308)
Depositing lab: Lifeng Xu. Depositing organization: University of California, Davis. Publication: Human Rif1 protein binds aberrant telomeres and aligns along anaphase midzone microtubules. Xu L, Blackburn EH. J Cell Biol. 2004 Dec 6. 167(5):819-30. 10.1083/jcb.200408181 PubMed 15583028.
Backbone
  Vector backbone: pHR'CMV_WSIN18
  Backbone manufacturer: Didier Trono Lab
  Backbone size w/o insert (bp): 10000
  Vector type: Mammalian Expression, Lentiviral
Growth in bacteria
  Bacterial resistance: Ampicillin, 100 μg/mL
  Growth temperature: 30°C
  Growth strain: Stbl3
  Growth instructions: Grow in DH5a @ 30C
  Copy number: High Copy
Gene/Insert
  Gene/Insert name: RIF1 deletion construct (alt name: GFP_NLS_hRIF1(1-1308))
  Species: H. sapiens (human)
  Insert size (bp): 4737
  Entrez Gene: RIF1
  Tag / fusion protein: GFP (N terminal on insert)
  Cloning method: Restriction Enzyme; 5′ cloning site BamHI (not destroyed); 3′ cloning site XhoI (not destroyed)
  Sequencing primers: 5′ CAGAGCTCGTTTAGTGAACCGTCAG
Terms and licenses: Academic/Nonprofit Terms; Industry Terms: Not Available to Industry
Depositor comments: Backbone vector sequence is only approximated. Please contact the Trono lab for full vector sequence.
How to cite: pHR'CMVGFP_NLS_hRIF1(1-1308) was a gift from Lifeng Xu (Addgene plasmid # 23134 ; http://n2t.net/addgene:23134 ; RRID:Addgene_23134)
