>Addgene plasmid #23134 | pHR'CMVGFP_NLS_hRIF1(1-1308) | addgene partial sequence | sequence record 29036 | 23134 with EGFP-C
CTGTACAAGTCCGGCCGGACTCAGATCCCACCCAAGAAGAAGCGCAAGGTGGNNAGCCAGATCCCAATGA
CGGCCAGGGGTCAGAGCCCCCTCGCGCCGCTGTTGGAGACTTTGGAAGACCCTTCTGCCTCCCATGGAGG
GCAGACTGACGCTTACCTGACTCTGACCAGTCGTATGACTGGAGAAGAAGGAAAAGAAGTAATTACAGAA
ATTGAGAAAAAACTTCCTCGGCTGTACAAAGTTTTAAAGACTCACATTTCCAGTCAAAACTCGGAGCTGA
GTAGTGCTGCTCTACAAGCCCTGGGGTTTTGCTTATATAATCCCAAAATTACCTCAGAATTATCAGAGGC
AAATGCTCTAGAATTGCTTTCAAAATTGAATGATACCATTAAGAATTCAGACAAAAATGTACGTACTAGA
GCACTTTGGGTGATATCTAAGCAGACATTTCCCTCTGAAGTGGTTGGCAAAATGGTATCCAGTATAATTG
ATTCATTAGAAATNACTGTTTAACAAAGGAGAGACGCATTCTGCTGTTGTTGATTTTGAAGCATTAAATG
TTATCGNAAGGCTAATTGAACAAGCCCCAATTCAAATGGGAGAAGAGGCAGTGAGGTGGGCAAAACTGGT
CATACCTTTAGTGGNTCATTCAGCACAAAAGGTACATTTTGCGGGGAGCAACTGCTCTGGAGATGGGAAT
GCCANTTATTGCTTCNGAAAACAGCAAGNAAA
